Addgene plasmid #37328: pCLucf
Depositing lab: John Schiller. Publication: Role of heparan sulfate in attachment to and infection of the murine female genital tract by human papillomavirus. Johnson KM, Kines RC, Roberts JN, Lowy DR, Schiller JT, Day PM. J Virol. 2009 Mar;83(5):2067-74. Epub 2008 Dec 10. 10.1128/JVI.02190-08 PubMed 19073722.
Backbone
  Vector backbone: custom
  Vector type: Mammalian Expression
Growth in bacteria
  Bacterial resistance: Ampicillin, 100 μg/mL
  Growth temperature: 37°C
  Growth strain: DH5alpha
  Copy number: Unknown
Gene/Insert 1
  Gene/Insert name: Luciferase
  Species: D. melanogaster (fly)
  Entrez Gene: luciferase (a.k.a. C25G6.3)
  Promoter: CMV
  Cloning method: Unknown
  Sequencing primers: 5′ NA; 3′ NA
Gene/Insert 2
  Gene/Insert name: GFP
  Species: Aequorea victoria
  Promoter: SV40
  Cloning method: Unknown
  Sequencing primers: 5′ NA; 3′ NA
Terms and licenses: Academic/Nonprofit Terms; Industry Terms: Not Available to Industry
How to cite: pCLucf was a gift from John Schiller (Addgene plasmid # 37328 ; http://n2t.net/addgene:37328 ; RRID:Addgene_37328)
