[The description below was written by a language model from this plasmid's Addgene catalogue record and pLannotate feature annotations shown in this document.]
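Description:
pCLucf is a 7,053 bp mammalian expression plasmid on a custom backbone that carries two independent reporter cassettes, one for firefly luciferase and one for green fluorescent protein. It is propagated in E. coli through a high-copy ColE1/pUC-type origin and selected with ampicillin via the bla (AmpR) gene and its own promoter. An f1 phage origin is also present, along with short remnants of lacZα, rop, bom and a pBluescript polylinker that appear to be leftovers of the vector's construction rather than functional parts.

In the first cassette, the human CMV immediate-early enhancer and promoter drive transcription through a chimeric β-globin/immunoglobulin intron, which generally improves mRNA processing and expression. This leads into the luciferase coding sequence, annotated as the synthetic luc2 version of firefly luciferase. A T7 promoter sits just upstream of the coding sequence. An SV40 poly(A) signal follows the gene, although it is annotated on the opposite strand. The catalogue lists the luciferase species as D. melanogaster, which conflicts with the firefly annotation in the feature table and is probably a database mapping artefact.

The second cassette uses the SV40 enhancer/early promoter to express mammalian codon-optimized EGFP, terminated by a synthetic poly(A) signal. A transfected or transduced cell therefore produces both a quantifiable luminescent signal and a fluorescent marker visible by microscopy or flow cytometry.

The associated publication concerns human papillomavirus attachment to, and infection of, the murine female genital tract. This suggests the plasmid serves as a reporter for tracking infection or gene delivery in that setting, although the record does not explicitly describe how it is used.
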