Features (pLannotate 1.2.2; 20 found; start..end, strand, type, name):
    140..517     +  enhancer       CMV enhancer: human cytomegalovirus immediate early enhancer
    518..729     +  promoter       CMV promoter: human cytomegalovirus (CMV) immediate early promoter
    890..1022    +  intron         chimeric intron: chimera between introns from human β-globin and immunoglobulin heavy chain genes
   1067..1085    +  promoter       T7 promoter: promoter for bacteriophage T7 RNA polymerase
   1141..2793    +  CDS            luciferase: firefly luciferase synthetic luc2 version of the luciferase gene
   2799..2816    +  misc_feature   MCS (fragment): pBluescript multiple cloning site
   2826..2843    -  promoter       T3 promoter (fragment): promoter for bacteriophage T3 RNA polymerase
   2861..2982    -  polyA_signal   SV40 poly(A) signal: SV40 polyadenylation signal
   3005..3073    -  CDS            large T antigen (fragment): large T antigen from SV40 (simian virus 40)
   3097..3164    +  CDS            lacZα (fragment): LacZα fragment of β-galactosidase; lacZ fragment
   3168..3596    +  rep_origin     f1 ori (sequence partly withheld): f1 bacteriophage origin of replication; arrow indicates direction of (+) strand synthesis
   3624..3675    -  misc_feature   bom (fragment): basis of mobility region from pBR322
   3740..4097    +  promoter       SV40 promoter: SV40 enhancer and early promoter
   4128..4847    +  CDS            EGFP: the original enhanced GFP (Yang et al., 1996) mammalian codon-optimized
   4902..4950    +  polyA_signal   poly(A) signal: synthetic polyadenylation signal
   4970..5024    -  misc_feature   bom (fragment): basis of mobility region from pBR322
   5126..5161    -  CDS            rop (fragment): Rop protein, which maintains plasmids at low copy number; rop
   5256..5360    +  promoter       AmpR promoter: bla
   5361..6221    +  CDS            AmpR: β-lactamase; bla; confers resistance to ampicillin, carbenicillin, and related antibiotics
   6392..6980    +  rep_origin     ori: high-copy-number ColE1/pMB1/pBR322/pUC origin of replication
>Addgene plasmid #37328 | pCLucf | depositor full sequence | sequence record 46945 | pCLucf sequence 7053 bps
TCAATATTGGCCATTAGCCATATTATTCATTGGTTATATAGCATAAATCAATATTGGCTATTGGCCATTG
CATACGTTGTATCTATATCATAATATGTACATTTATATTGGCTCATGTCCAATATGACCGCCATGTTGGC
ATTGATTATTGACTAGTTATTAATAGTAATCAATTACGGGGTCATTAGTTCATAGCCCATATATGGAGTT
CCGCGTTACATAACTTACGGTAAATGGCCCGCCTGGCTGACCGCCCAACGACCCCCGCCCATTGACGTCA
ATAATGACGTATGTTCCCATAGTAACGCCAATAGGGACTTTCCATTGACGTCAATGGGTGGAGTATTTAC
GGTAAACTGCCCACTTGGCAGTACATCAAGTGTATCATATGCCAAGTCCGCCCCCTATTGACGTCAATGA
CGGTAAATGGCCCGCCTGGCATTATGCCCAGTACATGACCTTACGGGACTTTCCTACTTGGCAGTACATC
TACGTATTAGTCATCGCTATTACCATGGTGATGCGGTTTTGGCAGTACACCAATGGGCGTGGATAGCGGT
TTGACTCACGGGGATTTCCAAGTCTCCACCCCATTGACGTCAATGGGAGTTTGTTTTGGCACCAAAATCA
ACGGGACTTTCCAAAATGTCGTAACAACTGCGATCGCCCGCCCCGTTGACGCAAATGGGCGGTAGGCGTG
TACGGTGGGAGGTCTATATAAGCAGAGCTCGTTTAGTGAACCGTCAGATCACTAGAAGCTTTATTGCGGT
AGTTTATCACAGTTAAATTGCTAACGCAGTCAGTGCTTCTGACACAACAGTCTCGAACTTAAGCTGCAGT
GACTCTCTTAAGGTAGCCTTGCAGAAGTTGGTCGTGAGGCACTGGGCAGGTAAGTATCAAGGTTACAAGA
CAGGTTTAAGGAGACCAATAGAAACTGGGCTTGTCGAGACAGAGAAGACTCTTGCGTTTCTGATAGGCAC
CTATTGGTCTTACTGACATCCACTTTGCCTTTCTCTCCACAGGTGTCCACTCCCAGTTCAATTACAGCTC
TTAAGGCTAGAGTACTTAATACGACTCACTATAGGCTAGCCTCGAGAATTCTCTAGAGCTTGGCAATCCG
GTACTGTTGGTAAAGCCACCATGGAAGATGCCAAAAACATTAAGAAGGGCCCAGCGCCATTCTACCCACT
CGAAGACGGGACCGCCGGCGAGCAGCTGCACAAAGCCATGAAGCGCTACGCCCTGGTGCCCGGCACCATC
GCCTTTACCGACGCACATATCGAGGTGGACATTACCTACGCCGAGTACTTCGAGATGAGCGTTCGGCTGG
CAGAAGCTATGAAGCGCTATGGGCTGAATACAAACCATCGGATCGTGGTGTGCAGCGAGAATAGCTTGCA
GTTCTTCATGCCCGTGTTGGGTGCCCTGTTCATCGGTGTGGCTGTGGCCCCAGCTAACGACATCTACAAC
GAGCGCGAGCTGCTGAACAGCATGGGCATCAGCCAGCCCACCGTCGTATTCGTGAGCAAGAAAGGGCTGC
AAAAGATCCTCAACGTGCAAAAGAAGCTACCGATCATACAAAAGATCATCATCATGGATAGCAAGACCGA
CTACCAGGGCTTCCAAAGCATGTACACCTTCGTGACTTCCCATTTGCCACCCGGCTTCAACGAGTACGAC
TTCGTGCCCGAGAGCTTCGACCGGGACAAAACCATCGCCCTGATCATGAACAGTAGTGGCAGTACCGGAT
TGCCCAAGGGCGTAGCCCTACCGCACCGCACCGCTTGTGTCCGATTCAGTCATGCCCGCGACCCCATCTT
CGGCAACCAGATCATCCCCGACACCGCTATCCTCAGCGTGGTGCCATTTCACCACGGCTTCGGCATGTTC
ACCACGCTGGGCTACTTGATCTGCGGCTTTCGGGTCGTGCTCATGTACCGCTTCGAGGAGGAGCTATTCT
TGCGCAGCTTGCAAGACTATAAGATTCAATCTGCCCTGCTGGTGCCCACACTATTTAGCTTCTTCGCTAA
GAGCACTCTCATCGACAAGTACGACCTAAGCAACTTGCACGAGATCGCCAGCGGCGGGGCGCCGCTCAGC
AAGGAGGTAGGTGAGGCCGTGGCCAAACGCTTCCACCTACCAGGCATCCGCCAGGGCTACGGCCTGACAG
AAACAACCAGCGCCATTCTGATCACCCCCGAAGGGGACGACAAGCCTGGCGCAGTAGGCAAGGTGGTGCC
CTTCTTCGAGGCTAAGGTGGTGGACTTGGACACCGGTAAGACACTGGGTGTGAACCAGCGCGGCGAGCTG
TGCGTCCGTGGCCCCATGATCATGAGCGGCTACGTTAACAACCCCGAGGCTACAAACGCTCTCATCGACA
AGGACGGCTGGCTGCACAGCGGCGACATCGCCTACTGGGACGAGGACGAGCACTTCTTCATCGTGGACCG
GCTGAAGAGCCTGATCAAATACAAGGGCTACCAGGTAGCCCCAGCCGAACTGGAGAGCATCCTGCTGCAA
CACCCCAACATCTTCGACGCCGGGGTCGCCGGCCTGCCCGACGACGATGCCGGCGAGCTGCCCGCCGCAG
TCGTCGTGCTGGAACACGGTAAAACCATGACCGAGAAGGAGATCGTGGACTATGTGGCCAGCCAGGTTAC
AACCGCCAAGAAGCTGCGCGGTGGTGTTGTGTTCGTGGACGAGGTGCCTAAAGGACTGACCGGCAAGTTG
GACGCCCGCAAGATCCGCGAGATTCTCATTAAGGCCAAGAAGGGCGGCAAGATCGCCGTGTAATAATTCT
AGTGGATCCCCCGGGCGGCCGCTTCCCTTTAGTGAGGGTTAATGCTTCGAGCAGACATGATAAGATACAT
TGATGAGTTTGGACAAACCACAACTAGAATGCAGTGAAAAAAATGCTTTATTTGTGAAATTTGTGATGCT
ATTGCTTTATTTGTAACCATTATAAGCTGCAATAAACAAGTTAACAACAACAATTGCATTCATTTTATGT
TTCAGGTTCAGGGGGAGATGTGGGAGGTTTTTTAAAGCAAGTAAAACCTCTACAAATGTGGTAAAATCCG
ATAAGGATCGATCCGGGCTGGCGTAATAGCGAAGAGGCCCGCACCGATCGCCCTTCCCAACAGTTGCGCA
GCCTGAATGGCGAATGG
[124 nt withheld, positions 3168-3291]
C
[91 nt withheld, positions 3293-3383]
A
[49 nt withheld, positions 3385-3433]
CCTTTGACGTTGGAGTCCACGTTCTTT
[37 nt withheld, positions 3461-3497]
ACCCTATCTCGGTCTATTCTTTTGATTTATAAGGGATTTTGCCGATTTCGGCCTATTGGTTAAAAAATGA
GCTGATTTAACAAAAATTTAACGCGAATTTTAACAAAATATTAACGCTTACAATTTCCTGATGCGGTATT
TTCTCCTTACGCATCTGTGCGGTATTTCACACCGCATACGCGGATCTGCGCAGCACCATGGCCTGAAATA
ACCTCTGAAAGAGGAACTTGGTTAGGTACCTTCTGAGGCGGAAAGAACCAGCTGTGGAATGTGTGTCAGT
TAGGGTGTGGAAAGTCCCCAGGCTCCCCAGCAGGCAGAAGTATGCAAAGCATGCATCTCAATTAGTCAGC
AACCAGGTGTGGAAAGTCCCCAGGCTCCCCAGCAGGCAGAAGTATGCAAAGCATGCATCTCAATTAGTCA
GCAACCATAGTCCCGCCCCTAACTCCGCCCATCCCGCCCCTAACTCCGCCCAGTTCCGCCCATTCTCCGC
CCCATGGCTGACTAATTTTTTTTATTTATACAGAGGCCGAGGCCGCCTCGGCCTCTGAGCTATTCCAGAA
GTAGTGAGGAGGCTTTTTTGGAGGCCTAGGCTTTTGCAAAAAGCTTGATTGGGATCCACCGGTCGCCACC
ATGGTGAGCAAGGGCGAGGAGCTGTTCACCGGGGTGGTGCCCATCCTGGTCGAGCTGGACGGCGACGTAA
ACGGCCACAAGTTCAGCGTGTCCGGCGAGGGCGAGGGCGATGCCACCTACGGCAAGCTGACCCTGAAGTT
CATCTGCACCACCGGCAAGCTGCCCGTGCCCTGGCCCACCCTCGTGACCACCCTGACCTACGGCGTGCAG
TGCTTCAGCCGCTACCCCGACCACATGAAGCAGCACGACTTCTTCAAGTCCGCCATGCCCGAAGGCTACG
TCCAGGAGCGCACCATCTTCTTCAAGGACGACGGCAACTACAAGACCCGCGCCGAGGTGAAGTTCGAGGG
CGACACCCTGGTGAACCGCATCGAGCTGAAGGGCATCGACTTCAAGGAGGACGGCAACATCCTGGGGCAC
AAGCTGGAGTACAACTACAACAGCCACAACGTCTATATCATGGCCGACAAGCAGAAGAACGGCATCAAGG
TGAACTTCAAGATCCGCCACAACATCGAGGACGGCAGCGTGCAGCTCGCCGACCACTACCAGCAGAACAC
CCCCATCGGCGACGGCCCCGTGCTGCTGCCCGACAACCACTACCTGAGCACCCAGTCCGCCCTGAGCAAA
GACCCCAACGAGAAGCGCGATCACATGGTCCTGCTGGAGTTCGTGACCGCCGCCGGGATCACTCTCGGCA
TGGACGAGCTGTACAAGTAAAGCGGCCCGAAATGACCGACCAAGCGACGCCCAACCTGCCATCACGATGG
CCGCAATAAAATATCTTTATTTTCATTACATCTGTGTGTTGGTTTTTTGTGTGAATCGATAGCGATAAGG
ATCCGCGTATGGTGCACTCTCAGTACAATCTGCTCTGATGCCGCATAGTTAAGCCAGCCCCGACACCCGC
CAACACCCGCTGACGCGCCCTGACGGGCTTGTCTGCTCCCGGCATCCGCTTACAGACAAGCTGTGACCGT
CTCCGGGAGCTGCATGTGTCAGAGGTTTTCACCGTCATCACCGAAACGCGCGAGACGAAAGGGCCTCGTG
ATACGCCTATTTTTATAGGTTAATGTCATGATAATAATGGTTTCTTAGACGTCAGGTGGCACTTTTCGGG
GAAATGTGCGCGGAACCCCTATTTGTTTATTTTTCTAAATACATTCAAATATGTATCCGCTCATGAGACA
ATAACCCTGATAAATGCTTCAATAATATTGAAAAAGGAAGAGTATGAGTATTCAACATTTCCGTGTCGCC
CTTATTCCCTTTTTTGCGGCATTTTGCCTTCCTGTTTTTGCTCACCCAGAAACGCTGGTGAAAGTAAAAG
ATGCTGAAGATCAGTTGGGTGCACGAGTGGGTTACATCGAACTGGATCTCAACAGCGGTAAGATCCTTGA
GAGTTTTCGCCCCGAAGAACGTTTTCCAATGATGAGCACTTTTAAAGTTCTGCTATGTGGCGCGGTATTA
TCCCGTATTGACGCCGGGCAAGAGCAACTCGGTCGCCGCATACACTATTCTCAGAATGACTTGGTTGAGT
ACTCACCAGTCACAGAAAAGCATCTTACGGATGGCATGACAGTAAGAGAATTATGCAGTGCTGCCATAAC
CATGAGTGATAACACTGCGGCCAACTTACTTCTGACAACGATCGGAGGACCGAAGGAGCTAACCGCTTTT
TTGCACAACATGGGGGATCATGTAACTCGCCTTGATCGTTGGGAACCGGAGCTGAATGAAGCCATACCAA
ACGACGAGCGTGACACCACGATGCCTGTAGCAATGGCAACAACGTTGCGCAAACTATTAACTGGCGAACT
ACTTACTCTAGCTTCCCGGCAACAATTAATAGACTGGATGGAGGCGGATAAAGTTGCAGGACCACTTCTG
CGCTCGGCCCTTCCGGCTGGCTGGTTTATTGCTGATAAATCTGGAGCCGGTGAGCGTGGGTCTCGCGGTA
TCATTGCAGCACTGGGGCCAGATGGTAAGCCCTCCCGTATCGTAGTTATCTACACGACGGGGAGTCAGGC
AACTATGGATGAACGAAATAGACAGATCGCTGAGATAGGTGCCTCACTGATTAAGCATTGGTAACTGTCA
GACCAAGTTTACTCATATATACTTTAGATTGATTTAAAACTTCATTTTTAATTTAAAAGGATCTAGGTGA
AGATCCTTTTTGATAATCTCATGACCAAAATCCCTTAACGTGAGTTTTCGTTCCACTGAGCGTCAGACCC
CGTAGAAAAGATCAAAGGATCTTCTTGAGATCCTTTTTTTCTGCGCGTAATCTGCTGCTTGCAAACAAAA
AAACCACCGCTACCAGCGGTGGTTTGTTTGCCGGATCAAGAGCTACCAACTCTTTTTCCGAAGGTAACTG
GCTTCAGCAGAGCGCAGATACCAAATACTGTTCTTCTAGTGTAGCCGTAGTTAGGCCACCACTTCAAGAA
CTCTGTAGCACCGCCTACATACCTCGCTCTGCTAATCCTGTTACCAGTGGCTGCTGCCAGTGGCGATAAG
TCGTGTCTTACCGGGTTGGACTCAAGACGATAGTTACCGGATAAGGCGCAGCGGTCGGGCTGAACGGGGG
GTTCGTGCACACAGCCCAGCTTGGAGCGAACGACCTACACCGAACTGAGATACCTACAGCGTGAGCTATG
AGAAAGCGCCACGCTTCCCGAAGGGAGAAAGGCGGACAGGTATCCGGTAAGCGGCAGGGTCGGAACAGGA
GAGCGCACGAGGGAGCTTCCAGGGGGAAACGCCTGGTATCTTTATAGTCCTGTCGGGTTTCGCCACCTCT
GACTTGAGCGTCGATTTTTGTGATGCTCGTCAGGGGGGCGGAGCCTATGGAAAAACGCCAGCAACGCGGC
CTTTTTACGGTTCCTGGCCTTTTGCTGGCCTTTTGCTCACATGGCTCGACAGATCT
