>Addgene plasmid #37328 | pCLucf | addgene partial sequence | sequence record 49852 | CMV-F 5'-CGCAAATGGGCGGTAGGCGTG-3'
AGCAGAGCTCGTTTAGTGAACCGTCAGATCACTAGAAGCTTTATTGCGGTAGTTTATCACAGTTAAATTG
CTAACGCAGTCAGTGCTTCTGACACAACAGTCTCGAACTTAAGCTGCAGTGACTCTCTTAAGGTAGCCTT
GCAGAAGTTGGTCGTGAGGCACTGGGCAGGTAAGTATCAAGGTTACAAGACAGGTTTAAGGAGACCAATA
GAAACTGGGCTTGTCGAGACAGAGAAGACTCTTGCGTTTCTGATAGGCACCTATTGGTCTTACTGACATC
CACTTTGCCTTTCTCTCCACAGGTGTCCACTCCCAGTTCAATTACAGCTCTTAAGGCTAGAGTACTTAAT
ACGACTCACTATAGGCTAGCCTCGAGAATTCTCTAGAGCTTGGCAATCCGGTACTGTTGGTAAAGCCACC
ATGGAAGATGCCAAAAACATTAAGAAGGGCCCAGCGCCATTCTACCCACTCGAAGACGGGACCGCCGGCG
AGCAGCTGCACAAAGCCATGAAGCGCTACGCCCTGGTGCCCGGCACCATCGCCTTTACCGACGCACATAT
CGAGGTGGACATTACCTACGCCGAGTACTTCGAGATGAGCGTTCGGCTGGCAGAAGCTATGAAGCGCTAT
GGGCTGAATACAAACCATCGGATCGTGGTGTGCAGCGAGAATAGCTTGCAGTTCTTCATGCCCGTGTTGG
GTGCCCTGTTCATCGGTGTGGCTGTGGCCCCAGCTAACGACATCTACAACGAGCGCGAGCTGCTGAACAG
CATGGGCATCAGCCAGCCCACCGTCGTATTCGTGAGCAAGAAAGGGCTGCAAAAGATCCTCAACGTGCAA
AAGAAGCTACCGATCATACAAAAGATCATCATCATGGATAGCAAGACCGACTACCAGGGCTTCCAAAGCA
TGTACACCTTCGTGACTTCCCATTTGCCCAC
