>Addgene plasmid #37328 | pCLucf | addgene partial sequence | sequence record 49853 | EGFP-N 5'-CGTCGCCGTCCAGCTCGACCAG-3'
TCCTCGCCCTTGCTCACCATGGTGGCGACCGGTGGATCCCAATCAAGCTTTTTGCAAAAGCCTAGGCCTC
CAAAAAAGCCTCCTCACTACTTCTGGAATAGCTCAGAGGCCGAGGCGGCCTCGGCCTCTGTATAAATAAA
AAAAATTAGTCAGCCATGGGGCGGAGAATGGGCGGAACTGGGCGGAGTTAGGGGCGGGATGGGCGGAGTT
AGGGGCGGGACTATGGTTGCTGACTAATTGAGATGCATGCTTTGCATACTTCTGCCTGCTGGGGAGCCTG
GGGACTTTCCACACCTGGTTGCTGACTAATTGAGATGCATGCTTTGCATACTTCTGCCTGCTGGGGAGCC
TGGGGACTTTCCACACCCTAACTGACACACATTCCACAGCTGGTTCTTTCCGCCTCAGAAGGTACCTAAC
CAAGTTCCTCTTTCAGAGGTTATTTCAGGCCATGGTGCTGCGCAGATCCGCGTATGCGGTGTGAAATACC
GCACAGATGCGTAAGGAGAAAATACCGCATCAGGAAATTGTAAGCGTTAATATTTTGTTAAAATTCGCGT
TAAATTTTTGTTAAATCAGCTCATTTTTTAACCAATAGGCCGAAATCGGCAAAATCCCTTATAAATCAAA
A
